Addgene plasmid #250563: zCNNM3_334-487_pGEX-6P-1
Purpose: Bacterial expression of zebrafish CNNM3 CBS pair domain
Depositing lab: Kalle Gehring. Depositing organization: McGill University.
Backbone
  Vector backbone: pGEX-6P-1
  Vector type: Bacterial Expression
Growth in bacteria
  Bacterial resistance: Ampicillin, 100 μg/mL
  Growth temperature: 37°C
  Growth strain: DH5alpha
  Copy number: Unknown
Gene/Insert
  Gene/Insert name: CBS pair domain of zebrafish CNNM3
  Species: D. rerio (zebrafish)
  Insert size (bp): 477
  Entrez Gene: cnnm3
  Tag / fusion protein: GST-tag (N terminal on insert)
Resource information
  A portion of this plasmid was derived from a plasmid made by: GenScript
Terms and licenses: Academic/Nonprofit Terms; Industry Terms: Not Available to Industry
How to cite: zCNNM3_334-487_pGEX-6P-1 was a gift from Kalle Gehring (Addgene plasmid # 250563 ; http://n2t.net/addgene:250563 ; RRID:Addgene_250563)
