[The description below was written by a language model from this plasmid's Addgene catalogue record and pLannotate feature annotations shown in this document.]
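Description:
zCNNM3_334-487_pGEX-6P-1 is a bacterial expression plasmid built on the pGEX-6P-1 backbone for producing the CBS pair domain of zebrafish (D. rerio) CNNM3 as a glutathione S-transferase fusion in E. coli. The 5,431-nt plasmid replicates from a ColE1/pMB1-type origin and is selected with ampicillin through the β-lactamase (AmpR) gene and its native promoter. Short rop and bom fragments, a yciV fragment, and a lac promoter/operator–lacZα segment are also annotated; these appear to be remnants of the backbone rather than functional parts of the expression design.

The expression cassette consists of the strong hybrid tac promoter followed by a lac operator, driving the Schistosoma japonicum GST coding sequence with the CNNM3 insert fused in frame at its C-terminal end, so the GST tag sits at the N terminus of the domain. The insert is recorded as 477 bp, and the construct name indicates residues 334–487. The automated annotation labels this region as a fragment matching mouse Cnnm3, which reflects homology-based matching to the closest database entry; the catalogue record identifies it as the zebrafish gene. A lacI gene under the up-mutated lacIq promoter supplies abundant lac repressor from the plasmid itself, keeping the tac promoter repressed until it is induced with IPTG. The pGEX-6P series normally places a PreScission protease site between GST and the insert for tag removal, though this site is not annotated in the feature table. The design suits glutathione-affinity purification of the isolated CBS pair domain, for example for biochemical or structural work, although the record states only bacterial expression as its purpose. Part of the plasmid was derived from commercially made material.
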