Features (pLannotate 1.2.2; 17 found; start..end, strand, type, name):
      6..107     -  CDS            yciV (fragment): RNAAM_ECOLI - Also known as trpH From Escherichia coli (strain K12).
    183..211     +  promoter       tac promoter: strong E. coli promoter; hybrid between the trp and lac UV5 promoters
    219..235     +  protein_bind   lac operator: The lac repressor binds to the lac operator to inhibit transcription in E. coli. This inhibition can be relieved by adding lactose or isopropyl-β-D-thiogalactopyranoside (IPTG). lac repressor encoded by lacI
    258..911     +  CDS            GST26_SCHJA: Experimental evidence at protein level: Swiss-Prot protein existence level 1. GST isoenzymes appear to play a central role in the parasite detoxification system. Other functions are also suspected including a role in increasing the solubility of haematin in the parasite gut. From Schistosoma japonicum (Blood fluke).
    888..1412    +  CDS            Cnnm3 (fragment): CNNM3_MOUSE - Also known as Acdp3. Experimental evidence at protein level: Swiss-Prot protein existence level 1. Probable metal transporter. From Mus musculus (Mouse).
   1448..1487    +  CDS            rop (fragment): Rop protein, which maintains plasmids at low copy number; rop
   1589..1629    +  misc_feature   bom (fragment): basis of mobility region from pBR322
   1734..1838    +  promoter       AmpR promoter: bla
   1839..2699    +  CDS            AmpR: β-lactamase; bla; confers resistance to ampicillin, carbenicillin, and related antibiotics
   2870..3458    +  rep_origin     ori: high-copy-number ColE1/pMB1/pBR322/pUC origin of replication
   3644..3695    -  misc_feature   bom (fragment): basis of mobility region from pBR322
   3702..3779    +  promoter       lacIq promoter: lacI (mutant); In the lacIq allele, a single base change in the promoter boosts expression of the lacI gene about 10-fold.
   3780..4862    +  CDS            lacI: lac repressor; lacI; The lac repressor binds to the lac operator to inhibit transcription in E. coli. This inhibition can be relieved by adding lactose or isopropyl-β-D-thiogalactopyranoside (IPTG).
   4875..4896    +  protein_bind   CAP binding site: CAP binding activates transcription in the presence of cAMP. E. coli catabolite activator protein
   4911..4941    +  promoter       lac promoter: promoter for the E. coli lac operon
   4949..4965    +  protein_bind   lac operator: The lac repressor binds to the lac operator to inhibit transcription in E. coli. This inhibition can be relieved by adding lactose or isopropyl-β-D-thiogalactopyranoside (IPTG). lac repressor encoded by lacI
   4985..5158    +  CDS            lacZα: LacZα fragment of β-galactosidase; lacZ fragment
>Addgene plasmid #250563 | zCNNM3_334-487_pGEX-6P-1 | addgene full sequence | sequence record 498683 | Addgene NGS Result
ACGTTATCGACTGCACGGTGCACCAATGCTTCTGGCGTCAGGCAGCCATCGGAAGCTGTGGTATGGCTGT
GCAGGTCGTAAATCACTGCATAATTCGTGTCGCTCAAGGCGCACTCCCGTTCTGGATAATGTTTTTTGCG
CCGACATCATAACGGTTCTGGCAAATATTCTGAAATGAGCTGTTGACAATTAATCATCGGCTCGTATAAT
GTGTGGAATTGTGAGCGGATAACAATTTCACACAGGAAACAGTATTCATGTCCCCTATACTAGGTTATTG
GAAAATTAAGGGCCTTGTGCAACCCACTCGACTTCTTTTGGAATATCTTGAAGAAAAATATGAAGAGCAT
TTGTATGAGCGCGATGAAGGTGATAAATGGCGAAACAAAAAGTTTGAATTGGGTTTGGAGTTTCCCAATC
TTCCTTATTATATTGATGGTGATGTTAAATTAACACAGTCTATGGCCATCATACGTTATATAGCTGACAA
GCACAACATGTTGGGTGGTTGTCCAAAAGAGCGTGCAGAGATTTCAATGCTTGAAGGAGCGGTTTTGGAT
ATTAGATACGGTGTTTCGAGAATTGCATATAGTAAAGACTTTGAAACTCTCAAAGTTGATTTTCTTAGCA
AGCTACCTGAAATGCTGAAAATGTTCGAAGATCGTTTATGTCATAAAACATATTTAAATGGTGATCATGT
AACCCATCCTGACTTCATGTTGTATGACGCTCTTGATGTTGTTTTATACATGGACCCAATGTGCCTGGAT
GCGTTCCCAAAATTAGTTTGTTTTAAAAAACGTATTGAAGCTATCCCACAAATTGATAAGTACTTGAAAT
CCAGCAAGTATATAGCATGGCCTTTGCAGGGCTGGCAAGCCACGTTTGGTGGTGGCGACCATCCTCCAAA
ATCGGATCTGGAAGTTCTGTTCCAGGGGCCCCTGGGATCCTTTGTGAAAGTGGAATTTAGCAAAGGCGCG
CTGCGCACCAAAACCGTGGAAGATATTCTGACCCCGCTGAAAGATTGCTTTATGCTGCCGAGCACCGCGG
TGCTGGATTTTAGCACCATGAGCGAAATTATGCAGAGCGGCTATACCCGCGTGCCGGTGTATGAAGAAGA
AAAAAGCAACATTGTGGAAATTCTGTATGTGAAAGATCTGGCGCTGGTGGATCCGGAAGATCGCACCCCG
ATGACCACCATTACCAAATTTTATAACCATCCGCTGCATTTTGTGTTTAACGATACCAAACTGGATGCGA
TGCTGGAAGAATTTAAAAAAGGCAACAGCCATCTGGCGATTGTGCAGAAAGTGAACAACGAAGGCGAAGG
CGATCCGTTTTATGAAGTGCTGGGCCTGGTGACCCTGGAAGATGTGATTGAAGAAATTATTAAAAGCGAA
ATTCTGGATGAATAACTCGAGCGGCCGCATCGTGACTGACTGACGATCTGCCTCGCGCGTTTCGGTGATG
ACGGTGAAAACCTCTGACACATGCAGCTCCCGGAGACGGTCACAGCTTGTCTGTAAGCGGATGCCGGGAG
CAGACAAGCCCGTCAGGGCGCGTCAGCGGGTGTTGGCGGGTGTCGGGGCGCAGCCATGACCCAGTCACGT
AGCGATAGCGGAGTGTATAATTCTTGAAGACGAAAGGGCCTCGTGATACGCCTATTTTTATAGGTTAATG
TCATGATAATAATGGTTTCTTAGACGTCAGGTGGCACTTTTCGGGGAAATGTGCGCGGAACCCCTATTTG
TTTATTTTTCTAAATACATTCAAATATGTATCCGCTCATGAGACAATAACCCTGATAAATGCTTCAATAA
TATTGAAAAAGGAAGAGTATGAGTATTCAACATTTCCGTGTCGCCCTTATTCCCTTTTTTGCGGCATTTT
GCCTTCCTGTTTTTGCTCACCCAGAAACGCTGGTGAAAGTAAAAGATGCTGAAGATCAGTTGGGTGCACG
AGTGGGTTACATCGAACTGGATCTCAACAGCGGTAAGATCCTTGAGAGTTTTCGCCCCGAAGAACGTTTT
CCAATGATGAGCACTTTTAAAGTTCTGCTATGTGGCGCGGTATTATCCCGTGTTGACGCCGGGCAAGAGC
AACTCGGTCGCCGCATACACTATTCTCAGAATGACTTGGTTGAGTACTCACCAGTCACAGAAAAGCATCT
TACGGATGGCATGACAGTAAGAGAATTATGCAGTGCTGCCATAACCATGAGTGATAACACTGCGGCCAAC
TTACTTCTGACAACGATCGGAGGACCGAAGGAGCTAACCGCTTTTTTGCACAACATGGGGGATCATGTAA
CTCGCCTTGATCGTTGGGAACCGGAGCTGAATGAAGCCATACCAAACGACGAGCGTGACACCACGATGCC
TGCAGCAATGGCAACAACGTTGCGCAAACTATTAACTGGCGAACTACTTACTCTAGCTTCCCGGCAACAA
TTAATAGACTGGATGGAGGCGGATAAAGTTGCAGGACCACTTCTGCGCTCGGCCCTTCCGGCTGGCTGGT
TTATTGCTGATAAATCTGGAGCCGGTGAGCGTGGGTCTCGCGGTATCATTGCAGCACTGGGGCCAGATGG
TAAGCCCTCCCGTATCGTAGTTATCTACACGACGGGGAGTCAGGCAACTATGGATGAACGAAATAGACAG
ATCGCTGAGATAGGTGCCTCACTGATTAAGCATTGGTAACTGTCAGACCAAGTTTACTCATATATACTTT
AGATTGATTTAAAACTTCATTTTTAATTTAAAAGGATCTAGGTGAAGATCCTTTTTGATAATCTCATGAC
CAAAATCCCTTAACGTGAGTTTTCGTTCCACTGAGCGTCAGACCCCGTAGAAAAGATCAAAGGATCTTCT
TGAGATCCTTTTTTTCTGCGCGTAATCTGCTGCTTGCAAACAAAAAAACCACCGCTACCAGCGGTGGTTT
GTTTGCCGGATCAAGAGCTACCAACTCTTTTTCCGAAGGTAACTGGCTTCAGCAGAGCGCAGATACCAAA
TACTGTCCTTCTAGTGTAGCCGTAGTTAGGCCACCACTTCAAGAACTCTGTAGCACCGCCTACATACCTC
GCTCTGCTAATCCTGTTACCAGTGGCTGCTGCCAGTGGCGATAAGTCGTGTCTTACCGGGTTGGACTCAA
GACGATAGTTACCGGATAAGGCGCAGCGGTCGGGCTGAACGGGGGGTTCGTGCACACAGCCCAGCTTGGA
GCGAACGACCTACACCGAACTGAGATACCTACAGCGTGAGCTATGAGAAAGCGCCACGCTTCCCGAAGGG
AGAAAGGCGGACAGGTATCCGGTAAGCGGCAGGGTCGGAACAGGAGAGCGCACGAGGGAGCTTCCAGGGG
GAAACGCCTGGTATCTTTATAGTCCTGTCGGGTTTCGCCACCTCTGACTTGAGCGTCGATTTTTGTGATG
CTCGTCAGGGGGGCGGAGCCTATGGAAAAACGCCAGCAACGCGGCCTTTTTACGGTTCCTGGCCTTTTGC
TGGCCTTTTGCTCACATGTTCTTTCCTGCGTTATCCCCTGATTCTGTGGATAACCGTATTACCGCCTTTG
AGTGAGCTGATACCGCTCGCCGCAGCCGAACGACCGAGCGCAGCGAGTCAGTGAGCGAGGAAGCGGAAGA
GCGCCTGATGCGGTATTTTCTCCTTACGCATCTGTGCGGTATTTCACACCGCATAAATTCCGACACCATC
GAATGGTGCAAAACCTTTCGCGGTATGGCATGATAGCGCCCGGAAGAGAGTCAATTCAGGGTGGTGAATG
TGAAACCAGTAACGTTATACGATGTCGCAGAGTATGCCGGTGTCTCTTATCAGACCGTTTCCCGCGTGGT
GAACCAGGCCAGCCACGTTTCTGCGAAAACGCGGGAAAAAGTGGAAGCGGCGATGGCGGAGCTGAATTAC
ATTCCCAACCGCGTGGCACAACAACTGGCGGGCAAACAGTCGTTGCTGATTGGCGTTGCCACCTCCAGTC
TGGCCCTGCACGCGCCGTCGCAAATTGTCGCGGCGATTAAATCTCGCGCCGATCAACTGGGTGCCAGCGT
GGTGGTGTCGATGGTAGAACGAAGCGGCGTCGAAGCCTGTAAAGCGGCGGTGCACAATCTTCTCGCGCAA
CGCGTCAGTGGGCTGATCATTAACTATCCGCTGGATGACCAGGATGCCATTGCTGTGGAAGCTGCCTGCA
CTAATGTTCCGGCGTTATTTCTTGATGTCTCTGACCAGACACCCATCAACAGTATTATTTTCTCCCATGA
AGACGGTACGCGACTGGGCGTGGAGCATCTGGTCGCATTGGGTCACCAGCAAATCGCGCTGTTAGCGGGC
CCATTAAGTTCTGTCTCGGCGCGTCTGCGTCTGGCTGGCTGGCATAAATATCTCACTCGCAATCAAATTC
AGCCGATAGCGGAACGGGAAGGCGACTGGAGTGCCATGTCCGGTTTTCAACAAACCATGCAAATGCTGAA
TGAGGGCATCGTTCCCACTGCGATGCTGGTTGCCAACGATCAGATGGCGCTGGGCGCAATGCGCGCCATT
ACCGAGTCCGGGCTGCGCGTTGGTGCGGATATCTCGGTAGTGGGATACGACGATACCGAAGACAGCTCAT
GTTATATCCCGCCGTTAACCACCATCAAACAGGATTTTCGCCTGCTGGGGCAAACCAGCGTGGACCGCTT
GCTGCAACTCTCTCAGGGCCAGGCGGTGAAGGGCAATCAGCTGTTGCCCGTCTCACTGGTGAAAAGAAAA
ACCACCCTGGCGCCCAATACGCAAACCGCCTCTCCCCGCGCGTTGGCCGATTCATTAATGCAGCTGGCAC
GACAGGTTTCCCGACTGGAAAGCGGGCAGTGAGCGCAACGCAATTAATGTGAGTTAGCTCACTCATTAGG
CACCCCAGGCTTTACACTTTATGCTTCCGGCTCGTATGTTGTGTGAAATTGTGAGCGGATAACAATTTCA
CACAGGAAACAGCTATGACCATGATTACGGATTCACTGGCCGTCGTTTTACAACGTCGTGACTGGGAAAA
CCCTGGCGTTACCCAACTTAATCGCCTTGCAGCACATCCCCCTTTCGCCAGCTGGCGTAATAGCGAAGAG
GCCCGCACCGATCGCCCTTCCCAACAGTTGCGCAGCCTGAATGGCGAATGGCGCTTTGCCTGGTTTCCGG
CACCAGAAGCGGTGCCGGAAAGCTGGCTGGAGTGCGATCTTCCTGAGGCCGATACTGTCGTCGTCCCCTC
AAACTGGCAGATGCACGGTTACGATGCGCCCATCTACACCAACGTGACCTATCCCATTACGGTCAATCCG
CCGTTTGTTCCCACGGAGAATCCGACGGGTTGTTACTCGCTCACATTTAATGTTGATGAAAGCTGGCTAC
AGGAAGGCCAGACGCGAATTATTTTTGATGGCGTTGGAATT
