>Addgene plasmid #250563 | zCNNM3_334-487_pGEX-6P-1 | depositor partial sequence | sequence record 494588 | insert
NTTTTCCACCATCGAACCGCGAGNAGATCGTCGNCAGNCACGATGCGGCCGCTCGAGTTATTCATCCAGA
ATTTCTCTTTTAATAATTTCTTCAATCACATCTTCCAGGGTCACCAGGCCCAGCACTTCATAAAACGGAT
CGCCTTCGCCTTCGTTGTTCACTTTCTGCACAATCGCCAGATGGCTGTTGCCTTTTTTAAATTCTTCCAG
CATCGCATCCAGTTTGGTATCGTTAAACACAAAATGCAGCGGATGGTTATAAAATTTGGTAATGGTGGTC
ATCGGGGTGCGATCTTCCGGATCCACCAGCGCCAGATCTTTCACATACAGAATTTCCACAATGTTGCTTT
TTTCTTCTTCATACACCGGCACGCGGGTATAGCCGCTCTGCATAATTTCGCTCATGGTGCTAAAATCCAG
CACCGCGGTGCTCGGCAGCATAAAGCAATCTTTCAGCGGGGTCAGAATATCTTCCACGGTTTTGGTGCGC
AGCGCGCCTTTGCTAAATTCCACTTTCACAAAGGATCCCAGGGGCCCCTGGAACAGAACTTCCAGATCCG
ATTTTGGAGGATGGTCGCCACCACCAAACGTGGCTTGCCAGCCCTGCAAAGGCCATGCTATATACTTGCT
GGATTTCAAGTACTTATCAATTTGTGGGATAGCTTCAATACGTTTTTTAAAACAAACTAATTTTGGGAAC
GCATCCAGGCACATTGGGTCCATGTATAAAACAACATCAAGAGCGTCATACAACATGAAGTCAGGATGGG
TTACATGATCACCATTTAAATATGTTTTATGACATAAACGATCTTCGAACATTTTCAGCATTTCAGGTAG
CTTGCTAAGAAAATCAACTTTGAGAGTTTCAAAGTCTTTACTATATGCAATTCTCGAAACACCGTATCTA
ATATCCAAAACCGCTCCTTCAAGCATTGAAATCTCTGCACGCTCTTTTGGACAACCACCCAACATGTTGT
GCTTGTCAGCTATATAACGTATGATGGGCATAGACTGTGTTAATTTACATCACCATCAATATAATAAGGA
AGATTGGGAAACTCCCAACCAATTCAAACTTTTGTTTCGCCATAATCACCTCATCCGCTCATACAATGCT
TTCAATTTTTCTCAAGAATTCCAAAAAATCCAGGGGTTGCCAAGGCCTTAATTTCCATAACTATTTAGGG
AAATGATACGGTTCTTGGGAAATGTATCCGTCAAATCCCCATTTACAACCATATAATTTAACCCTTTTAC
AATTTCGAACCTTTAGTCGCGCAAAAATTCCAACGGATGCCTGGGCACCATTGGTGTTACACGGCCCATA
CACCTCGGGTCTCCACACAATTGGCCCGGAAAAAATTACCCAAATTCGGGCCTGCCCTTTAAAGGAGAAC
CCCTTCTCCAACAAAACAGGAGATTGGGGNCCCCNNNNGGAGAANNAAAAACCCCCCCCAACACCCCNGG
NNNNNNNAAGAGAANGACAAAATATATAGTAGCGCTTNNNNNNNNNNNNNNNNNNNNNNNNNNNNNNNNN
NNN
